Addgene plasmid #110736: pEN35-CDKN2A-Ex2-L
Purpose: Encodes Cas9 nickase and gRNA targeting CDKN2A Exon2
Depositing lab: Robert Judson-Torres. Depositing organization: University of California, San Francisco (UCSF). Publication: Bi-allelic Loss of CDKN2A Initiates Melanoma Invasion via BRN2 Activation. Zeng H, Jorapur A, Shain AH, Lang UE, Torres R, Zhang Y, McNeal AS, Botton T, Lin J, Donne M, Bastian IN, Yu R, North JP, Pincus L, Ruben BS, Joseph NM, Yeh I, Bastian BC, Judson RL. Cancer Cell. 2018 Jul 9;34(1):56-68.e9. doi: 10.1016/j.ccell.2018.05.014. PubMed 29990501.
Backbone
  Vector backbone: pEN35
  Vector type: Mammalian Expression, CRISPR
Growth in bacteria
  Bacterial resistance: Ampicillin, 100 μg/mL
  Growth temperature: 37°C
  Growth strain: DH5alpha
  Copy number: High Copy
Gene/Insert
  Gene/Insert name: CDKN2A gRNA
  gRNA/shRNA sequence: GTGGCGGGGTCGGCGCAGTTGGG
  Species: H. sapiens (human)
  Entrez Gene: CDKN2A (a.k.a. ARF, CAI2, CDK4I, CDKN2, CMM2, INK4, INK4A, MLM, MTS-1, MTS1, P14, P14ARF, P16, P16-INK4A, P16INK4, P16INK4A, P19, P19ARF, TP16)
  Cloning method: Restriction Enzyme; 5′ cloning site unknown (unknown if destroyed); 3′ cloning site unknown (unknown if destroyed)
Terms and licenses: Academic/Nonprofit Terms; Industry Terms: Not Available to Industry
How to cite: pEN35-CDKN2A-Ex2-L was a gift from Robert Judson-Torres (Addgene plasmid # 110736 ; http://n2t.net/addgene:110736 ; RRID:Addgene_110736)
