[The description below was written by a language model from this plasmid's Addgene catalogue record, the feature table of its GenBank file and pLannotate feature annotations shown in this document.]
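Description:
pEN35-CDKN2A-Ex2-L is an all-in-one mammalian CRISPR expression plasmid of about 8.4 kb, built on the pEN35 backbone, that delivers both a Cas9 nickase and a single guide RNA directed against exon 2 of the human CDKN2A locus. It is propagated in E. coli as a high-copy plasmid through a ColE1/pUC-type origin and selected with ampicillin via the beta-lactamase gene. An f1 phage origin is also present. No mammalian selection marker or fluorescent reporter is annotated.

The guide cassette sits at the start of the map. A human U6 RNA polymerase III promoter drives the CDKN2A-targeting spacer, followed by sequences annotated as S. pyogenes tracrRNA and guide scaffold fragments. Downstream, a hybrid promoter made of the CMV enhancer, chicken beta-actin promoter and a CBA/MVM hybrid intron drives the nuclease open reading frame. That frame consists of an N-terminal HA epitope tag and SV40 nuclear localization signal, S. pyogenes Cas9 carrying the D10A mutation in the RuvC domain, and a second C-terminal SV40 NLS, and it is terminated by the bovine growth hormone polyadenylation signal. The D10A enzyme cuts only one DNA strand, so nickase plasmids are normally used in pairs with offset guides to create a double-strand break with reduced off-target activity. The "L" in the name may indicate the left member of such a pair, but the record does not say this. Only one AAV2 ITR is annotated after the poly(A) signal, so it appears to be a backbone remnant rather than part of a packageable AAV genome. The associated study concerns bi-allelic CDKN2A loss in melanoma invasion, consistent with using the plasmid to disrupt CDKN2A in human cells.
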