LOCUS       Exported 8446 bp ds-DNA circular SYN 12-MAY-2021
DEFINITION  Encodes Cas9 nickase and gRNA targeting CDKN2A Exon2.
ACCESSION   .
VERSION     .
KEYWORDS    pEN35-CDKN2A-Ex2-L
SOURCE      synthetic DNA construct
  ORGANISM  synthetic DNA construct
REFERENCE   1 (bases 1 to 8446)
  AUTHORS   Zeng H, Jorapur A, Shain AH, Lang UE, Torres R, Zhang Y, McNeal AS,
            Botton T, Lin J, Donne M, Bastian IN, Yu R, North JP, Pincus L,
            Ruben BS, Joseph NM, Yeh I, Bastian BC, Judson RL
  TITLE     Bi-allelic Loss of CDKN2A Initiates Melanoma Invasion via BRN2
            Activation.
  JOURNAL   Cancer Cell. 2018 Jul 9;34(1):56-68.e9. doi:
            10.1016/j.ccell.2018.05.014.
  PUBMED    29990501
REFERENCE   2 (bases 1 to 8446)
  AUTHORS   .
  TITLE     Direct Submission
  JOURNAL   Exported May 12, 2021 from SnapGene Server 1.1.58
            http://www.snapgene.com
FEATURES             Location/Qualifiers
     source          1..8446
                     /organism="synthetic DNA construct"
                     /mol_type="other DNA"
     promoter        1..241
                     /label=U6 promoter
                     /note="RNA polymerase III promoter for human U6 snRNA"
     primer_bind     1..21
                     /label=hU6-F
                     /note="Human U6 promoter, forward primer"
     primer_bind     172..191
                     /label=LKO.1 5'
                     /note="Human U6 promoter, forward primer"
     enhancer        452..737
                     /label=CMV enhancer
                     /note="human cytomegalovirus immediate early enhancer;
                     contains an 18-bp deletion relative to the standard CMV
                     enhancer"
     promoter        739..1016
                     /label=chicken beta-actin promoter
     intron          1017..1245
                     /label=hybrid intron
                     /note="hybrid between chicken beta-actin (CBA) and minute
                     virus of mice (MMV) introns (Gray et al., 2011)"
     CDS             1266..1292
                     /codon_start=1
                     /product="HA (human influenza hemagglutinin) epitope tag"
                     /label=HA
                     /translation="YPYDVPDYA"
     CDS             1296..1316
                     /codon_start=1
                     /product="nuclear localization signal of SV40 (simian virus
                     40) large T antigen"
                     /label=SV40 NLS
                     /translation="PKKKRKV"
     CDS             1326..5426
                     /codon_start=1
                     /product="nickase mutant of the Cas9 endonuclease from the
                     Streptococcus pyogenes Type II CRISPR/Cas system"
                     /label=Cas9(D10A)
                     /note="generates RNA-guided single strand nicks in DNA due
                     to the D10A mutation in the RuvC catalytic domain"
                     /translation="DKKYSIGLAIGTNSVGWAVITDEYKVPSKKFKVLGNTDRHSIKKN
                     LIGALLFDSGETAEATRLKRTARRRYTRRKNRICYLQEIFSNEMAKVDDSFFHRLEESF
                     LVEEDKKHERHPIFGNIVDEVAYHEKYPTIYHLRKKLVDSTDKADLRLIYLALAHMIKF
                     RGHFLIEGDLNPDNSDVDKLFIQLVQTYNQLFEENPINASGVDAKAILSARLSKSRRLE
                     NLIAQLPGEKKNGLFGNLIALSLGLTPNFKSNFDLAEDAKLQLSKDTYDDDLDNLLAQI
                     GDQYADLFLAAKNLSDAILLSDILRVNTEITKAPLSASMIKRYDEHHQDLTLLKALVRQ
                     QLPEKYKEIFFDQSKNGYAGYIDGGASQEEFYKFIKPILEKMDGTEELLVKLNREDLLR
                     KQRTFDNGSIPHQIHLGELHAILRRQEDFYPFLKDNREKIEKILTFRIPYYVGPLARGN
                     SRFAWMTRKSEETITPWNFEEVVDKGASAQSFIERMTNFDKNLPNEKVLPKHSLLYEYF
                     TVYNELTKVKYVTEGMRKPAFLSGEQKKAIVDLLFKTNRKVTVKQLKEDYFKKIECFDS
                     VEISGVEDRFNASLGTYHDLLKIIKDKDFLDNEENEDILEDIVLTLTLFEDREMIEERL
                     KTYAHLFDDKVMKQLKRRRYTGWGRLSRKLINGIRDKQSGKTILDFLKSDGFANRNFMQ
                     LIHDDSLTFKEDIQKAQVSGQGDSLHEHIANLAGSPAIKKGILQTVKVVDELVKVMGRH
                     KPENIVIEMARENQTTQKGQKNSRERMKRIEEGIKELGSQILKEHPVENTQLQNEKLYL
                     YYLQNGRDMYVDQELDINRLSDYDVDHIVPQSFLKDDSIDNKVLTRSDKNRGKSDNVPS
                     EEVVKKMKNYWRQLLNAKLITQRKFDNLTKAERGGLSELDKAGFIKRQLVETRQITKHV
                     AQILDSRMNTKYDENDKLIREVKVITLKSKLVSDFRKDFQFYKVREINNYHHAHDAYLN
                     AVVGTALIKKYPKLESEFVYGDYKVYDVRKMIAKSEQEIGKATAKYFFYSNIMNFFKTE
                     ITLANGEIRKRPLIETNGETGEIVWDKGRDFATVRKVLSMPQVNIVKKTEVQTGGFSKE
                     SILPKRNSDKLIARKKDWDPKKYGGFDSPTVAYSVLVVAKVEKGKSKKLKSVKELLGIT
                     IMERSSFEKNPIDFLEAKGYKEVKKDLIIKLPKYSLFELENGRKRMLASAGELQKGNEL
                     ALPSKYVNFLYLASHYEKLKGSPEDNEQKQLFVEQHKHYLDEIIEQISEFSKRVILADA
                     NLDKVLSAYNKHRDKPIREQAENIIHLFTLTNLGAPAAFKYFDTTIDRKRYTSTKEVLD
                     ATLIHQSITGLYETRIDLSQLGGD"
     CDS             5430..5450
                     /codon_start=1
                     /product="nuclear localization signal of SV40 (simian virus
                     40) large T antigen"
                     /label=SV40 NLS
                     /translation="PKKKRKV"
     primer_bind     complement(5487..5504)
                     /label=BGH-rev
                     /note="Bovine growth hormone terminator, reverse primer.
                     Also called BGH reverse"
     polyA_signal    5493..5700
                     /label=bGH poly(A) signal
                     /note="bovine growth hormone polyadenylation signal"
     repeat_region   5709..5849
                     /label=AAV2 ITR
                     /note="inverted terminal repeat of adeno-associated virus
                     serotype 2"
     repeat_region   5709..5838
                     /label=AAV2 ITR
     rep_origin      5924..6379
                     /direction=RIGHT
                     /label=f1 ori
                     /note="f1 bacteriophage origin of replication; arrow
                     indicates direction of (+) strand synthesis"
     primer_bind     complement(6011..6030)
                     /label=F1ori-R
                     /note="F1 origin, reverse primer"
     primer_bind     6221..6242
                     /label=F1ori-F
                     /note="F1 origin, forward primer"
     primer_bind     complement(6396..6415)
                     /label=pRS-marker
                     /note="pRS vectors, use to sequence yeast selectable
                     marker"
     primer_bind     6515..6537
                     /label=pGEX 3'
                     /note="pGEX vectors, reverse primer"
     primer_bind     complement(6575..6593)
                     /label=pBRforEco
                     /note="pBR322 vectors, upsteam of EcoRI site, forward
                     primer"
     promoter        6661..6765
                     /gene="bla"
                     /label=AmpR promoter
     CDS             6766..7626
                     /codon_start=1
                     /gene="bla"
                     /product="beta-lactamase"
                     /label=AmpR
                     /note="confers resistance to ampicillin, carbenicillin, and
                     related antibiotics"
                     /translation="MSIQHFRVALIPFFAAFCLPVFAHPETLVKVKDAEDQLGARVGYI
                     ELDLNSGKILESFRPEERFPMMSTFKVLLCGAVLSRIDAGQEQLGRRIHYSQNDLVEYS
                     PVTEKHLTDGMTVRELCSAAITMSDNTAANLLLTTIGGPKELTAFLHNMGDHVTRLDRW
                     EPELNEAIPNDERDTTMPVAMATTLRKLLTGELLTLASRQQLIDWMEADKVAGPLLRSA
                     LPAGWFIADKSGAGERGSRGIIAALGPDGKPSRIVVIYTTGSQATMDERNRQIAEIGAS
                     LIKHW"
     primer_bind     complement(6984..7003)
                     /label=Amp-R
                     /note="Ampicillin resistance gene, reverse primer"
     rep_origin      7797..8385
                     /direction=RIGHT
                     /label=ori
                     /note="high-copy-number ColE1/pMB1/pBR322/pUC origin of
                     replication"
     primer_bind     8286..8305
                     /label=pBR322ori-F
                     /note="pBR322 origin, forward primer"
ORIGIN
        1 gagggcctat ttcccatgat tccttcatat ttgcatatac gatacaaggc tgttagagag
       61 ataattggaa ttaatttgac tgtaaacaca aagatattag tacaaaatac gtgacgtaga
      121 aagtaataat ttcttgggta gtttgcagtt ttaaaattat gttttaaaat ggactatcat
      181 atgcttaccg taacttgaaa gtatttcgat ttcttggctt tatatatctt gtggaaagga
      241 cgaaacaccg tggcggggtc ggcgcagttg tttaagagct atgctggaaa cagcatagca
      301 agtttaaata aggctagtcc gttatcaact tgaaaaagtg gcaccgagtc ggtgcttttt
      361 tgttttagag ctagaaatag caagttaaaa taaggctagt ccgtttttag cgcgtgcgcc
      421 aattctgcag acaaatggct ctagaggtac ccgttacata acttacggta aatggcccgc
      481 ctggctgacc gcccaacgac ccccgcccat tgacgtcaat agtaacgcca atagggactt
      541 tccattgacg tcaatgggtg gagtatttac ggtaaactgc ccacttggca gtacatcaag
      601 tgtatcatat gccaagtacg ccccctattg acgtcaatga cggtaaatgg cccgcctggc
      661 attgtgccca gtacatgacc ttatgggact ttcctacttg gcagtacatc tacgtattag
      721 tcatcgctat taccatggtc gaggtgagcc ccacgttctg cttcactctc cccatctccc
      781 ccccctcccc acccccaatt ttgtatttat ttatttttta attattttgt gcagcgatgg
      841 gggcgggggg gggggggggg cgcgcgccag gcggggcggg gcggggcgag gggcggggcg
      901 gggcgaggcg gagaggtgcg gcggcagcca atcagagcgg cgcgctccga aagtttcctt
      961 ttatggcgag gcggcggcgg cggcggccct ataaaaagcg aagcgcgcgg cgggcgggag
     1021 tcgctgcgac gctgccttcg ccccgtgccc cgctccgccg ccgcctcgcg ccgcccgccc
     1081 cggctctgac tgaccgcgtt actcccacag gtgagcgggc gggacggccc ttctcctccg
     1141 ggctgtaatt agctgagcaa gaggtaaggg tttaagggat ggttggttgg tggggtatta
     1201 atgtttaatt acctggagca cctgcctgaa atcacttttt ttcaggttgg accggtgcca
     1261 ccatgtaccc atacgatgtt ccagattacg cttcgccgaa gaaaaagcgc aaggtcgaag
     1321 cgtccgacaa gaagtacagc atcggcctgg ccatcggcac caactctgtg ggctgggccg
     1381 tgatcaccga cgagtacaag gtgcccagca agaaattcaa ggtgctgggc aacaccgacc
     1441 ggcacagcat caagaagaac ctgatcggag ccctgctgtt cgacagcggc gaaacagccg
     1501 aggccacccg gctgaagaga accgccagaa gaagatacac cagacggaag aaccggatct
     1561 gctatctgca agagatcttc agcaacgaga tggccaaggt ggacgacagc ttcttccaca
     1621 gactggaaga gtccttcctg gtggaagagg ataagaagca cgagcggcac cccatcttcg
     1681 gcaacatcgt ggacgaggtg gcctaccacg agaagtaccc caccatctac cacctgagaa
     1741 agaaactggt ggacagcacc gacaaggccg acctgcggct gatctatctg gccctggccc
     1801 acatgatcaa gttccggggc cacttcctga tcgagggcga cctgaacccc gacaacagcg
     1861 acgtggacaa gctgttcatc cagctggtgc agacctacaa ccagctgttc gaggaaaacc
     1921 ccatcaacgc cagcggcgtg gacgccaagg ccatcctgtc tgccagactg agcaagagca
     1981 gacggctgga aaatctgatc gcccagctgc ccggcgagaa gaagaatggc ctgttcggca
     2041 acctgattgc cctgagcctg ggcctgaccc ccaacttcaa gagcaacttc gacctggccg
     2101 aggatgccaa actgcagctg agcaaggaca cctacgacga cgacctggac aacctgctgg
     2161 cccagatcgg cgaccagtac gccgacctgt ttctggccgc caagaacctg tccgacgcca
     2221 tcctgctgag cgacatcctg agagtgaaca ccgagatcac caaggccccc ctgagcgcct
     2281 ctatgatcaa gagatacgac gagcaccacc aggacctgac cctgctgaaa gctctcgtgc
     2341 ggcagcagct gcctgagaag tacaaagaga ttttcttcga ccagagcaag aacggctacg
     2401 ccggctacat tgacggcgga gccagccagg aagagttcta caagttcatc aagcccatcc
     2461 tggaaaagat ggacggcacc gaggaactgc tcgtgaagct gaacagagag gacctgctgc
     2521 ggaagcagcg gaccttcgac aacggcagca tcccccacca gatccacctg ggagagctgc
     2581 acgccattct gcggcggcag gaagattttt acccattcct gaaggacaac cgggaaaaga
     2641 tcgagaagat cctgaccttc cgcatcccct actacgtggg ccctctggcc aggggaaaca
     2701 gcagattcgc ctggatgacc agaaagagcg aggaaaccat caccccctgg aacttcgagg
     2761 aagtggtgga caagggcgct tccgcccaga gcttcatcga gcggatgacc aacttcgata
     2821 agaacctgcc caacgagaag gtgctgccca agcacagcct gctgtacgag tacttcaccg
     2881 tgtataacga gctgaccaaa gtgaaatacg tgaccgaggg aatgagaaag cccgccttcc
     2941 tgagcggcga gcagaaaaag gccatcgtgg acctgctgtt caagaccaac cggaaagtga
     3001 ccgtgaagca gctgaaagag gactacttca agaaaatcga gtgcttcgac tccgtggaaa
     3061 tctccggcgt ggaagatcgg ttcaacgcct ccctgggcac ataccacgat ctgctgaaaa
     3121 ttatcaagga caaggacttc ctggacaatg aggaaaacga ggacattctg gaagatatcg
     3181 tgctgaccct gacactgttt gaggacagag agatgatcga ggaacggctg aaaacctatg
     3241 cccacctgtt cgacgacaaa gtgatgaagc agctgaagcg gcggagatac accggctggg
     3301 gcaggctgag ccggaagctg atcaacggca tccgggacaa gcagtccggc aagacaatcc
     3361 tggatttcct gaagtccgac ggcttcgcca acagaaactt catgcagctg atccacgacg
     3421 acagcctgac ctttaaagag gacatccaga aagcccaggt gtccggccag ggcgatagcc
     3481 tgcacgagca cattgccaat ctggccggca gccccgccat taagaagggc atcctgcaga
     3541 cagtgaaggt ggtggacgag ctcgtgaaag tgatgggccg gcacaagccc gagaacatcg
     3601 tgatcgaaat ggccagagag aaccagacca cccagaaggg acagaagaac agccgcgaga
     3661 gaatgaagcg gatcgaagag ggcatcaaag agctgggcag ccagatcctg aaagaacacc
     3721 ccgtggaaaa cacccagctg cagaacgaga agctgtacct gtactacctg cagaatgggc
     3781 gggatatgta cgtggaccag gaactggaca tcaaccggct gtccgactac gatgtggacc
     3841 atatcgtgcc tcagagcttt ctgaaggacg actccatcga caacaaggtg ctgaccagaa
     3901 gcgacaagaa ccggggcaag agcgacaacg tgccctccga agaggtcgtg aagaagatga
     3961 agaactactg gcggcagctg ctgaacgcca agctgattac ccagagaaag ttcgacaatc
     4021 tgaccaaggc cgagagaggc ggcctgagcg aactggataa ggccggcttc atcaagagac
     4081 agctggtgga aacccggcag atcacaaagc acgtggcaca gatcctggac tcccggatga
     4141 acactaagta cgacgagaat gacaagctga tccgggaagt gaaagtgatc accctgaagt
     4201 ccaagctggt gtccgatttc cggaaggatt tccagtttta caaagtgcgc gagatcaaca
     4261 actaccacca cgcccacgac gcctacctga acgccgtcgt gggaaccgcc ctgatcaaaa
     4321 agtaccctaa gctggaaagc gagttcgtgt acggcgacta caaggtgtac gacgtgcgga
     4381 agatgatcgc caagagcgag caggaaatcg gcaaggctac cgccaagtac ttcttctaca
     4441 gcaacatcat gaactttttc aagaccgaga ttaccctggc caacggcgag atccggaagc
     4501 ggcctctgat cgagacaaac ggcgaaaccg gggagatcgt gtgggataag ggccgggatt
     4561 ttgccaccgt gcggaaagtg ctgagcatgc cccaagtgaa tatcgtgaaa aagaccgagg
     4621 tgcagacagg cggcttcagc aaagagtcta tcctgcccaa gaggaacagc gataagctga
     4681 tcgccagaaa gaaggactgg gaccctaaga agtacggcgg cttcgacagc cccaccgtgg
     4741 cctattctgt gctggtggtg gccaaagtgg aaaagggcaa gtccaagaaa ctgaagagtg
     4801 tgaaagagct gctggggatc accatcatgg aaagaagcag cttcgagaag aatcccatcg
     4861 actttctgga agccaagggc tacaaagaag tgaaaaagga cctgatcatc aagctgccta
     4921 agtactccct gttcgagctg gaaaacggcc ggaagagaat gctggcctct gccggcgaac
     4981 tgcagaaggg aaacgaactg gccctgccct ccaaatatgt gaacttcctg tacctggcca
     5041 gccactatga gaagctgaag ggctcccccg aggataatga gcagaaacag ctgtttgtgg
     5101 aacagcacaa gcactacctg gacgagatca tcgagcagat cagcgagttc tccaagagag
     5161 tgatcctggc cgacgctaat ctggacaaag tgctgtccgc ctacaacaag caccgggata
     5221 agcccatcag agagcaggcc gagaatatca tccacctgtt taccctgacc aatctgggag
     5281 cccctgccgc cttcaagtac tttgacacca ccatcgaccg gaagaggtac accagcacca
     5341 aagaggtgct ggacgccacc ctgatccacc agagcatcac cggcctgtac gagacacgga
     5401 tcgacctgtc tcagctggga ggcgacagcc ccaagaagaa gagaaaggtg gaggccagct
     5461 aagaattcct agagctcgct gatcagcctc gactgtgcct tctagttgcc agccatctgt
     5521 tgtttgcccc tcccccgtgc cttccttgac cctggaaggt gccactccca ctgtcctttc
     5581 ctaataaaat gaggaaattg catcgcattg tctgagtagg tgtcattcta ttctgggggg
     5641 tggggtgggg caggacagca agggggagga ttgggaagag aatagcaggc atgctgggga
     5701 gcggccgcag gaacccctag tgatggagtt ggccactccc tctctgcgcg ctcgctcgct
     5761 cactgaggcc gggcgaccaa aggtcgcccg acgcccgggc tttgcccggg cggcctcagt
     5821 gagcgagcga gcgcgcagct gcctgcaggg gcgcctgatg cggtattttc tccttacgca
     5881 tctgtgcggt atttcacacc gcatannnnn nnnnnnnnnn nnnnnnnnnn nnnnnnnnnn
     5941 nnnnnnnnnn nnnnnnnnnn nnnnnnnnnn nnnnnnnnnn nnnnnnnnnn nnnnnnnnnn
     6001 nnnnnnnnnn nnnnnnnnnn nnnnnnnnnn nnnnnnnnnn nnnnnnncnn nnnnnnnnnn
     6061 nnnnnnnnnn nnnnnnnnnn nnnnnnnnnn nnnnnnnnnn nnnnnnnnnn nnnnnnnnnn
     6121 nnnnnnnnnn nnnnnnnnnn nnnnnnnnnn nnnnnnnnnn nnnnnnnnnn nnnnnnnnnn
     6181 nnnnnnnnnc ctttgacgtt ggagtccacg ttctttaata gtggactctt gttccaaact
     6241 ggaacaacac tcaaccctat ctcgggctat tcttttgatt tataagggat tttgccgatt
     6301 tcggcctatt ggttaaaaaa tgagctgatt taacaaaaat ttaacgcgaa ttttaacaaa
     6361 atattaacgt ttacaatttt atggtgcact ctcagtacaa tctgctctga tgccgcatag
     6421 ttaagccagc cccgacaccc gccaacaccc gctgacgcgc cctgacgggc ttgtctgctc
     6481 ccggcatccg cttacagaca agctgtgacc gtctccggga gctgcatgtg tcagaggttt
     6541 tcaccgtcat caccgaaacg cgcgagacga aagggcctcg tgatacgcct atttttatag
     6601 gttaatgtca tgataataat ggtttcttag acgtcaggtg gcacttttcg gggaaatgtg
     6661 cgcggaaccc ctatttgttt atttttctaa atacattcaa atatgtatcc gctcatgaga
     6721 caataaccct gataaatgct tcaataatat tgaaaaagga agagtatgag tattcaacat
     6781 ttccgtgtcg cccttattcc cttttttgcg gcattttgcc ttcctgtttt tgctcaccca
     6841 gaaacgctgg tgaaagtaaa agatgctgaa gatcagttgg gtgcacgagt gggttacatc
     6901 gaactggatc tcaacagcgg taagatcctt gagagttttc gccccgaaga acgttttcca
     6961 atgatgagca cttttaaagt tctgctatgt ggcgcggtat tatcccgtat tgacgccggg
     7021 caagagcaac tcggtcgccg catacactat tctcagaatg acttggttga gtactcacca
     7081 gtcacagaaa agcatcttac ggatggcatg acagtaagag aattatgcag tgctgccata
     7141 accatgagtg ataacactgc ggccaactta cttctgacaa cgatcggagg accgaaggag
     7201 ctaaccgctt ttttgcacaa catgggggat catgtaactc gccttgatcg ttgggaaccg
     7261 gagctgaatg aagccatacc aaacgacgag cgtgacacca cgatgcctgt agcaatggca
     7321 acaacgttgc gcaaactatt aactggcgaa ctacttactc tagcttcccg gcaacaatta
     7381 atagactgga tggaggcgga taaagttgca ggaccacttc tgcgctcggc ccttccggct
     7441 ggctggttta ttgctgataa atctggagcc ggtgagcgtg gaagccgcgg tatcattgca
     7501 gcactggggc cagatggtaa gccctcccgt atcgtagtta tctacacgac ggggagtcag
     7561 gcaactatgg atgaacgaaa tagacagatc gctgagatag gtgcctcact gattaagcat
     7621 tggtaactgt cagaccaagt ttactcatat atactttaga ttgatttaaa acttcatttt
     7681 taatttaaaa ggatctaggt gaagatcctt tttgataatc tcatgaccaa aatcccttaa
     7741 cgtgagtttt cgttccactg agcgtcagac cccgtagaaa agatcaaagg atcttcttga
     7801 gatccttttt ttctgcgcgt aatctgctgc ttgcaaacaa aaaaaccacc gctaccagcg
     7861 gtggtttgtt tgccggatca agagctacca actctttttc cgaaggtaac tggcttcagc
     7921 agagcgcaga taccaaatac tgtccttcta gtgtagccgt agttaggcca ccacttcaag
     7981 aactctgtag caccgcctac atacctcgct ctgctaatcc tgttaccagt ggctgctgcc
     8041 agtggcgata agtcgtgtct taccgggttg gactcaagac gatagttacc ggataaggcg
     8101 cagcggtcgg gctgaacggg gggttcgtgc acacagccca gcttggagcg aacgacctac
     8161 accgaactga gatacctaca gcgtgagcta tgagaaagcg ccacgcttcc cgaagggaga
     8221 aaggcggaca ggtatccggt aagcggcagg gtcggaacag gagagcgcac gagggagctt
     8281 ccagggggaa acgcctggta tctttatagt cctgtcgggt ttcgccacct ctgacttgag
     8341 cgtcgatttt tgtgatgctc gtcagggggg cggagcctat ggaaaaacgc cagcaacgcg
     8401 gcctttttac ggttcctggc cttttgctgg ccttttgctc acatgt
//
