Features (pLannotate 1.2.2; 18 found; start..end, strand, type, name):
      1..241     +  promoter       U6 promoter: RNA polymerase III promoter for human U6 snRNA
    288..355     +  misc_RNA       tracrRNA (fragment): trans-activating CRISPR RNA for the Streptococcus pyogenes CRISPR/Cas9 system
    362..405     +  misc_RNA       gRNA scaffold (fragment): guide RNA scaffold for the Streptococcus pyogenes CRISPR/Cas9 system
    452..737     +  enhancer       CMV enhancer: human cytomegalovirus immediate early enhancer; contains an 18-bp deletion relative to the standard CMV enhancer
    739..1016    +  promoter       chicken β-actin promoter: No description available
   1017..1244    +  intron         hybrid intron: hybrid between chicken β-actin (CBA) and minute virus of mice (MMV) introns (Gray et al., 2011)
   1265..1292    +  CDS            3xHA (fragment): three tandem HA epitope tags
   1325..3040    +  CDS            Cas9(N): N-terminal portion of Streptococcus pyogenes Cas9 (Zetsche et al., 2015)
   2927..5425    +  CDS            Cas9(C): C-terminal portion of Streptococcus pyogenes Cas9 (Zetsche et al., 2015)
   5492..5603    +  polyA_signal   bGH poly(A) signal: bovine growth hormone polyadenylation signal
   5708..5848    +  repeat_region  AAV2 ITR: inverted terminal repeat of adeno-associated virus serotype 2 inverted
   5853..5904    -  misc_feature   bom (fragment): basis of mobility region from pBR322
   5923..6378    +  rep_origin     f1 ori (sequence partly withheld): f1 bacteriophage origin of replication; arrow indicates direction of (+) strand synthesis
   6379..6428    -  misc_feature   bom (fragment): basis of mobility region from pBR322
   6530..6565    -  CDS            rop (fragment): Rop protein, which maintains plasmids at low copy number; rop
   6660..6764    +  promoter       AmpR promoter: bla
   6765..7625    +  CDS            AmpR: β-lactamase; bla; confers resistance to ampicillin, carbenicillin, and related antibiotics
   7796..8384    +  rep_origin     ori: high-copy-number ColE1/pMB1/pBR322/pUC origin of replication
>Addgene plasmid #110736 | pEN35-CDKN2A-Ex2-L | addgene full sequence | sequence record 214293 | Addgene NGS Result
GAGGGCCTATTTCCCATGATTCCTTCATATTTGCATATACGATACAAGGCTGTTAGAGAGATAATTGGAA
TTAATTTGACTGTAAACACAAAGATATTAGTACAAAATACGTGACGTAGAAAGTAATAATTTCTTGGGTA
GTTTGCAGTTTTAAAATTATGTTTTAAAATGGACTATCATATGCTTACCGTAACTTGAAAGTATTTCGAT
TTCTTGGCTTTATATATCTTGTGGAAAGGACGAAACACCGTGGCGGGGTCGGCGCAGTTGTTTAAGAGCT
ATGCTGGAAACAGCATAGCAAGTTTAAATAAGGCTAGTCCGTTATCAACTTGAAAAAGTGGCACCGAGTC
GGTGCTTTTTTGTTTTAGAGCTAGAAATAGCAAGTTAAAATAAGGCTAGTCCGTTTTTAGCGCGTGCGCC
AATTCTGCAGACAAATGGCTCTAGAGGTACCCGTTACATAACTTACGGTAAATGGCCCGCCTGGCTGACC
GCCCAACGACCCCCGCCCATTGACGTCAATAGTAACGCCAATAGGGACTTTCCATTGACGTCAATGGGTG
GAGTATTTACGGTAAACTGCCCACTTGGCAGTACATCAAGTGTATCATATGCCAAGTACGCCCCCTATTG
ACGTCAATGACGGTAAATGGCCCGCCTGGCATTGTGCCCAGTACATGACCTTATGGGACTTTCCTACTTG
GCAGTACATCTACGTATTAGTCATCGCTATTACCATGGTCGAGGTGAGCCCCACGTTCTGCTTCACTCTC
CCCATCTCCCCCCCCTCCCCACCCCCAATTTTGTATTTATTTATTTTTTAATTATTTTGTGCAGCGATGG
GGGCGGGGGGGGGGGGGGGGCGCGCGCCRGGSGGGGSGGGGSGGGGSGRGGGGSGGGGSGGGGCGAGGCG
GAGAGGTGCGGCGGCAGCCAATCAGAGCGGCGCGCTCCGAAAGTTTCCTTTTATGGCGAGGCGGCGGCGG
CGGCGGCCCTATAAAAAGCGAAGCGCGCGGCGGGCGGGAGTCGCTGCGCGCTGCCTTCGCCCCGTGCCCC
GCTCCGCCGCCGCCTCGCGCCGCCCGCCCCGGCTCTGACTGACCGCGTTACTCCCACAGGTGAGCGGGCG
GGACGGCCCTTCTCCTCCGGGCTGTAATTAGCTGAGCAAGAGGTAAGGGTTTAAGGGATGGTTGGTTGGT
GGGGTATTAATGTTTAATTACCTGGAGCACCTGCCTGAAATCACTTTTTTTCAGGTTGGACCGGTGCCAC
CATGTACCCATACGATGTTCCAGATTACGCTTCGCCGAAGAAAAAGCGCAAGGTCGAAGCGTCCGACAAG
AAGTACAGCATCGGCCTGGCCATCGGCACCAACTCTGTGGGCTGGGCCGTGATCACCGACGAGTACAAGG
TGCCCAGCAAGAAATTCAAGGTGCTGGGCAACACCGACCGGCACAGCATCAAGAAGAACCTGATCGGAGC
CCTGCTGTTCGACAGCGGCGAAACAGCCGAGGCCACCCGGCTGAAGAGAACCGCCAGAAGAAGATACACC
AGACGGAAGAACCGGATCTGCTATCTGCAAGAGATCTTCAGCAACGAGATGGCCAAGGTGGACGACAGCT
TCTTCCACAGACTGGAAGAGTCCTTCCTGGTGGAAGAGGATAAGAAGCACGAGCGGCACCCCATCTTCGG
CAACATCGTGGACGAGGTGGCCTACCACGAGAAGTACCCCACCATCTACCACCTGAGAAAGAAACTGGTG
GACAGCACCGACAAGGCCGACCTGCGGCTGATCTATCTGGCCCTGGCCCACATGATCAAGTTCCGGGGCC
ACTTCCTGATCGAGGGCGACCTGAACCCCGACAACAGCGACGTGGACAAGCTGTTCATCCAGCTGGTGCA
GACCTACAACCAGCTGTTCGAGGAAAACCCCATCAACGCCAGCGGCGTGGACGCCAAGGCCATCCTGTCT
GCCAGACTGAGCAAGAGCAGACGGCTGGAAAATCTGATCGCCCAGCTGCCCGGCGAGAAGAAGAATGGCC
TGTTCGGCAACCTGATTGCCCTGAGCCTGGGCCTGACCCCCAACTTCAAGAGCAACTTCGACCTGGCCGA
GGATGCCAAACTGCAGCTGAGCAAGGACACCTACGACGACGACCTGGACAACCTGCTGGCCCAGATCGGC
GACCAGTACGCCGACCTGTTTCTGGCCGCCAAGAACCTGTCCGACGCCATCCTGCTGAGCGACATCCTGA
GAGTGAACACCGAGATCACCAAGGCCCCCCTGAGCGCCTCTATGATCAAGAGATACGACGAGCACCACCA
GGACCTGACCCTGCTGAAAGCTCTCGTGCGGCAGCAGCTGCCTGAGAAGTACAAAGAGATTTTCTTCGAC
CAGAGCAAGAACGGCTACGCCGGCTACATTGACGGCGGAGCCAGCCAGGAAGAGTTCTACAAGTTCATCA
AGCCCATCCTGGAAAAGATGGACGGCACCGAGGAACTGCTCGTGAAGCTGAACAGAGAGGACCTGCTGCG
GAAGCAGCGGACCTTCGACAACGGCAGCATCCCCCACCAGATCCACCTGGGAGAGCTGCACGCCATTCTG
CGGCGGCAGGAAGATTTTTACCCATTCCTGAAGGACAACCGGGAAAAGATCGAGAAGATCCTGACCTTCC
GCATCCCCTACTACGTGGGCCCTCTGGCCAGGGGAAACAGCAGATTCGCCTGGATGACCAGAAAGAGCGA
GGAAACCATCACCCCCTGGAACTTCGAGGAAGTGGTGGACAAGGGCGCTTCCGCCCAGAGCTTCATCGAG
CGGATGACCAACTTCGATAAGAACCTGCCCAACGAGAAGGTGCTGCCCAAGCACAGCCTGCTGTACGAGT
ACTTCACCGTGTATAACGAGCTGACCAAAGTGAAATACGTGACCGAGGGAATGAGAAAGCCCGCCTTCCT
GAGCGGCGAGCAGAAAAAGGCCATCGTGGACCTGCTGTTCAAGACCAACCGGAAAGTGACCGTGAAGCAG
CTGAAAGAGGACTACTTCAAGAAAATCGAGTGCTTCGACTCCGTGGAAATCTCCGGCGTGGAAGATCGGT
TCAACGCCTCCCTGGGCACATACCACGATCTGCTGAAAATTATCAAGGACAAGGACTTCCTGGACAATGA
GGAAAACGAGGACATTCTGGAAGATATCGTGCTGACCCTGACACTGTTTGAGGACAGAGAGATGATCGAG
GAACGGCTGAAAACCTATGCCCACCTGTTCGACGACAAAGTGATGAAGCAGCTGAAGCGGCGGAGATACA
CCGGCTGGGGCAGGCTGAGCCGGAAGCTGATCAACGGCATCCGGGACAAGCAGTCCGGCAAGACAATCCT
GGATTTCCTGAAGTCCGACGGCTTCGCCAACAGAAACTTCATGCAGCTGATCCACGACGACAGCCTGACC
TTTAAAGAGGACATCCAGAAAGCCCAGGTGTCCGGCCAGGGCGATAGCCTGCACGAGCACATTGCCAATC
TGGCCGGCAGCCCCGCCATTAAGAAGGGCATCCTGCAGACAGTGAAGGTGGTGGACGAGCTCGTGAAAGT
GATGGGCCGGCACAAGCCCGAGAACATCGTGATCGAAATGGCCAGAGAGAACCAGACCACCCAGAAGGGA
CAGAAGAACAGCCGCGAGAGAATGAAGCGGATCGAAGAGGGCATCAAAGAGCTGGGCAGCCAGATCCTGA
AAGAACACCCCGTGGAAAACACCCAGCTGCAGAACGAGAAGCTGTACCTGTACTACCTGCAGAATGGGCG
GGATATGTACGTGGACCAGGAACTGGACATCAACCGGCTGTCCGACTACGATGTGGACCATATCGTGCCT
CAGAGCTTTCTGAAGGACGACTCCATCGACAACAAGGTGCTGACCAGAAGCGACAAGAACCGGGGCAAGA
GCGACAACGTGCCCTCCGAAGAGGTCGTGAAGAAGATGAAGAACTACTGGCGGCAGCTGCTGAACGCCAA
GCTGATTACCCAGAGAAAGTTCGACAATCTGACCAAGGCCGAGAGAGGCGGCCTGAGCGAACTGGATAAG
GCCGGCTTCATCAAGAGACAGCTGGTGGAAACCCGGCAGATCACAAAGCACGTGGCACAGATCCTGGACT
CCCGGATGAACACTAAGTACGACGAGAATGACAAGCTGATCCGGGAAGTGAAAGTGATCACCCTGAAGTC
CAAGCTGGTGTCCGATTTCCGGAAGGATTTCCAGTTTTACAAAGTGCGCGAGATCAACAACTACCACCAC
GCCCACGACGCCTACCTGAACGCCGTCGTGGGAACCGCCCTGATCAAAAAGTACCCTAAGCTGGAAAGCG
AGTTCGTGTACGGCGACTACAAGGTGTACGACGTGCGGAAGATGATCGCCAAGAGCGAGCAGGAAATCGG
CAAGGCTACCGCCAAGTACTTCTTCTACAGCAACATCATGAACTTTTTCAAGACCGAGATTACCCTGGCC
AACGGCGAGATCCGGAAGCGGCCTCTGATCGAGACAAACGGCGAAACCGGGGAGATCGTGTGGGATAAGG
GCCGGGATTTTGCCACCGTGCGGAAAGTGCTGAGCATGCCCCAAGTGAATATCGTGAAAAAGACCGAGGT
GCAGACAGGCGGCTTCAGCAAAGAGTCTATCCTGCCCAAGAGGAACAGCGATAAGCTGATCGCCAGAAAG
AAGGACTGGGACCCTAAGAAGTACGGCGGCTTCGACAGCCCCACCGTGGCCTATTCTGTGCTGGTGGTGG
CCAAAGTGGAAAAGGGCAAGTCCAAGAAACTGAAGAGTGTGAAAGAGCTGCTGGGGATCACCATCATGGA
AAGAAGCAGCTTCGAGAAGAATCCCATCGACTTTCTGGAAGCCAAGGGCTACAAAGAAGTGAAAAAGGAC
CTGATCATCAAGCTGCCTAAGTACTCCCTGTTCGAGCTGGAAAACGGCCGGAAGAGAATGCTGGCCTCTG
CCGGCGAACTGCAGAAGGGAAACGAACTGGCCCTGCCCTCCAAATATGTGAACTTCCTGTACCTGGCCAG
CCACTATGAGAAGCTGAAGGGCTCCCCCGAGGATAATGAGCAGAAACAGCTGTTTGTGGAACAGCACAAG
CACTACCTGGACGAGATCATCGAGCAGATCAGCGAGTTCTCCAAGAGAGTGATCCTGGCCGACGCTAATC
TGGACAAAGTGCTGTCCGCCTACAACAAGCACCGGGATAAGCCCATCAGAGAGCAGGCCGAGAATATCAT
CCACCTGTTTACCCTGACCAATCTGGGAGCCCCTGCCGCCTTCAAGTACTTTGACACCACCATCGACCGG
AAGAGGTACACCAGCACCAAAGAGGTGCTGGACGCCACCCTGATCCACCAGAGCATCACCGGCCTGTACG
AGACACGGATCGACCTGTCTCAGCTGGGAGGCGACAGCCCCAAGAAGAAGAGAAAGGTGGAGGCCAGCTA
AGAATTCCTAGAGCTCGCTGATCAGCCTCGACTGTGCCTTCTAGTTGCCAGCCATCTGTTGTTTGCCCCT
CCCCCGTGCCTTCCTTGACCCTGGAAGGTGCCACTCCCACTGTCCTTTCCTAATAAAATGAGGAAATTGC
ATCGCATTGTCTGAGTAGGTGTCATTCTATTCTGGGGGGTGGGGTGGGGCAGGACAGCAAGGGGGAGGAT
TGGGAAGAGAATAGCAGGCATGCTGGGGAGCGGCCGCAGGAACCCCTAGTGATGGAGTTGGCCACTCCCT
CTCTGCGCGCTCGCTCGCTCACTGAGGCCGGGCGACCAAAGGTCGCCCGACGCCCGGGCTTTGCCCGGGC
GGCCTCAGTGAGCGAGCGAGCGCGCAGCTGCCTGCAGGGGCGCCTGATGCGGTATTTTCTCCTTACGCAT
CTGTGCGGTATTTCACACCGCATA
[95 nt withheld, positions 5905-5999]
T
[46 nt withheld, positions 6001-6046]
C
[141 nt withheld, positions 6048-6188]
CCTTTGACGTTGGAGTCCACGTTCTTTAATAGTGGACTCTTGTTCCAAACTGGAACAACACTCAACTCTA
TCTCGGGCTATTCTTTTGATTTATAAGGGATTTTGCCGATTTCGGTCTATTGGTTAAAAAATGAGCTGAT
TTAACAAAAATTTAACGCGAATTTTAACAAAATATTAACGTTTACAATTTTATGGTGCACTCTCAGTACA
ATCTGCTCTGATGCCGCATAGTTAAGCCAGCCCCGACACCCGCCAACACCCGCTGACGCGCCCTGACGGG
CTTGTCTGCTCCCGGCATCCGCTTACAGACAAGCTGTGACCGTCTCCGGGAGCTGCATGTGTCAGAGGTT
TTCACCGTCATCACCGAAACGCGCGAGACGAAAGGGCCTCGTGATACGCCTATTTTTATAGGTTAATGTC
ATGATAATAATGGTTTCTTAGACGTCAGGTGGCACTTTTCGGGGAAATGTGCGCGGAACCCCTATTTGTT
TATTTTTCTAAATACATTCAAATATGTATCCGCTCATGAGACAATAACCCTGATAAATGCTTCAATAATA
TTGAAAAAGGAAGAGTATGAGTATTCAACATTTCCGTGTCGCCCTTATTCCCTTTTTTGCGGCATTTTGC
CTTCCTGTTTTTGCTCACCCAGAAACGCTGGTGAAAGTAAAAGATGCTGAAGATCAGTTGGGTGCACGAG
TGGGTTACATCGAACTGGATCTCAACAGCGGTAAGATCCTTGAGAGTTTTCGCCCCGAAGAACGTTTTCC
AATGATGAGCACTTTTAAAGTTCTGCTATGTGGCGCGGTATTATCCCGTATTGACGCCGGGCAAGAGCAA
CTCGGTCGCCGCATACACTATTCTCAGAATGACTTGGTTGAGTACTCACCAGTCACAGAAAAGCATCTTA
CGGATGGCATGACAGTAAGAGAATTATGCAGTGCTGCCATAACCATGAGTGATAACACTGCGGCCAACTT
ACTTCTGACAACGATCGGAGGACCGAAGGAGCTAACCGCTTTTTTGCACAACATGGGGGATCATGTAACT
CGCCTTGATCGTTGGGAACCGGAGCTGAATGAAGCCATACCAAACGACGAGCGTGACACCACGATGCCTG
TAGCAATGGCAACAACGTTGCGCAAACTATTAACTGGCGAACTACTTACTCTAGCTTCCCGGCAACAATT
AATAGACTGGATGGAGGCGGATAAAGTTGCAGGACCACTTCTGCGCTCGGCCCTTCCGGCTGGCTGGTTT
ATTGCTGATAAATCTGGAGCCGGTGAGCGTGGAAGCCGCGGTATCATTGCAGCACTGGGGCCAGATGGTA
AGCCCTCCCGTATCGTAGTTATCTACACGACGGGGAGTCAGGCAACTATGGATGAACGAAATAGACAGAT
CGCTGAGATAGGTGCCTCACTGATTAAGCATTGGTAACTGTCAGACCAAGTTTACTCATATATACTTTAG
ATTGATTTAAAACTTCATTTTTAATTTAAAAGGATCTAGGTGAAGATCCTTTTTGATAATCTCATGACCA
AAATCCCTTAACGTGAGTTTTCGTTCCACTGAGCGTCAGACCCCGTAGAAAAGATCAAAGGATCTTCTTG
AGATCCTTTTTTTCTGCGCGTAATCTGCTGCTTGCAAACAAAAAAACCACCGCTACCAGCGGTGGTTTGT
TTGCCGGATCAAGAGCTACCAACTCTTTTTCCGAAGGTAACTGGCTTCAGCAGAGCGCAGATACCAAATA
CTGTTCTTCTAGTGTAGCCGTAGTTAGGCCACCACTTCAAGAACTCTGTAGCACCGCCTACATACCTCGC
TCTGCTAATCCTGTTACCAGTGGCTGCTGCCAGTGGCGATAAGTCGTGTCTTACCGGGTTGGACTCAAGA
CGATAGTTACCGGATAAGGCGCAGCGGTCGGGCTGAACGGGGGGTTCGTGCACACAGCCCAGCTTGGAGC
GAACGACCTACACCGAACTGAGATACCTACAGCGTGAGCTATGAGAAAGCGCCACGCTTCCCGAAGGGAG
AAAGGCGGACAGGTATCCGGTAAGCGGCAGGGTCGGAACAGGAGAGCGCACGAGGGAGCTTCCAGGGGGA
AACGCCTGGTATCTTTATAGTCCTGTCGGGTTTCGCCACCTCTGACTTGAGCGTCGATTTTTGTGATGCT
CGTCAGGGGGGCGGAGCCTATGGAAAAACGCCAGCAACGCGGCCTTTTTACGGTTCCTGGCCTTTTGCTG
GCCTTTTGCTCACATGT
